Addgene plasmid #91329: pHH0103_MAP3K10-1/1
Purpose: Protein expression and purification of human SH3 domain construct MAP3K10-1/1
Depositing lab: Sachdev Sidhu. Depositing organization: University of Toronto. Publication: Comprehensive Analysis of the Human SH3 Domain Family Reveals a Wide Variety of Non-canonical Specificities. Teyra J, Huang H, Jain S, Guan X, Dong A, Liu Y, Tempel W, Min J, Tong Y, Kim PM, Bader GD, Sidhu SS. Structure. 2017 Oct 3;25(10):1598-1610.e3. doi: 10.1016/j.str.2017.07.017. Epub 2017 Sep 7. PubMed 28890361.
Backbone
  Vector backbone: pHH0103
  Vector type: Bacterial Expression
Growth in bacteria
  Bacterial resistance: Ampicillin, 100 μg/mL
  Growth temperature: 37°C
  Growth strain: DH5alpha
  Copy number: Low Copy
Gene/Insert
  Gene/Insert name: MAP3K10-1/1
  Species: H. sapiens (human)
  Insert size (bp): 239
  Entrez Gene: MAP3K10 (a.k.a. MEKK10, MLK2, MST)
  Cloning method: Restriction Enzyme; 5′ cloning site Sfi1 (unknown if destroyed); 3′ cloning site Not1 (unknown if destroyed)
Terms and licenses: Academic/Nonprofit Terms; Industry Terms: Not Available to Industry
Depositor comments: Addgene NGS results found C50R in the MAP3K10 translation compared to NP_002437.2
How to cite: pHH0103_MAP3K10-1/1 was a gift from Sachdev Sidhu (Addgene plasmid # 91329 ; http://n2t.net/addgene:91329 ; RRID:Addgene_91329)
