[The description below was written by a language model from this plasmid's Addgene catalogue record and pLannotate feature annotations shown in this document.]
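Description:
pHH0103_MAP3K10-1/1 is a bacterial expression plasmid of about 6.9 kb, built on the pHH0103 backbone, for producing and purifying the SH3 domain of human MAP3K10 (also known as MLK2 or MST) in E. coli. It replicates from a ColE1/pBR322-type origin accompanied by the bom region. The rop gene appears only as two fragments separated by an inserted f1 phage origin, and the catalogue lists the plasmid as low copy. Selection is by ampicillin through the TEM beta-lactamase gene under its own promoter. A short remnant of the tetracycline resistance gene is also annotated but would not be functional.

Expression is driven by the strong hybrid tac promoter with a downstream lac operator. The plasmid also carries lacI under the lacIq promoter, so transcription is kept repressed until IPTG is added. The open reading frame encodes a 6xHis tag, then Schistosoma japonicum glutathione S-transferase, then the roughly 240 bp MAP3K10 fragment cloned between SfiI and NotI sites. This gives a His-GST–SH3 fusion that can be purified by nickel or glutathione affinity. The annotation software matched the insert to the mouse orthologue, but the catalogue records it as human. Sequencing by the repository found a C50R substitution relative to the human reference protein.

An fd terminator follows the insert. Beyond it lie fragments of M13 gene III, which together with the f1 origin suggest that the backbone derives from a phagemid display vector. These fragments sit past the terminator and do not appear to be part of the expressed fusion. The construct belongs to a collection used for a family-wide analysis of human SH3 domain binding specificities.
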