Features (pLannotate 1.2.2; 21 found; start..end, strand, type, name):
     66..143     +  promoter       lacIq promoter: lacI (mutant); In the lacIq allele, a single base change in the promoter boosts expression of the lacI gene about 10-fold.
    144..1226    +  CDS            lacI: lac repressor; lacI; The lac repressor binds to the lac operator to inhibit transcription in E. coli. This inhibition can be relieved by adding lactose or isopropyl-β-D-thiogalactopyranoside (IPTG).
   1239..1260    +  protein_bind   CAP binding site: CAP binding activates transcription in the presence of cAMP. E. coli catabolite activator protein
   1279..1296    +  promoter       tet promoter (fragment): E. coli promoter for tetracycline efflux protein gene
   1469..1497    +  promoter       tac promoter: strong E. coli promoter; hybrid between the trp and lac UV5 promoters
   1505..1521    +  protein_bind   lac operator: The lac repressor binds to the lac operator to inhibit transcription in E. coli. This inhibition can be relieved by adding lactose or isopropyl-β-D-thiogalactopyranoside (IPTG). lac repressor encoded by lacI
   1606..1623    +  CDS            6xHis: 6xHis affinity tag
   1639..2292    +  CDS            GST26_SCHJA: Experimental evidence at protein level: Swiss-Prot protein existence level 1. GST isoenzymes appear to play a central role in the parasite detoxification system. Other functions are also suspected including a role in increasing the solubility of haematin in the parasite gut. From Schistosoma japonicum (Blood fluke).
   2353..2586    +  CDS            Map3k10 (fragment): M3K10_MOUSE - Experimental evidence at protein level: Swiss-Prot protein existence level 1. Activates the JUN N-terminal pathway. From Mus musculus (Mouse).
   2593..2640    +  terminator     fd terminator (sequence withheld): central terminator from bacteriophage fd (Otsuka and Kunisawa, 1982)
   2645..2857    +  CDS            M13 gene III (fragment) (sequence partly withheld): pIII; III; minor coat protein
   2872..3342    +  CDS            M13 gene III (fragment) (sequence partly withheld): pIII; III; minor coat protein
   3364..3434    +  CDS            TcR (fragment): tetracycline efflux protein; tet; confers resistance to tetracycline
   3676..4056    -  CDS            YPB1_ECOLX: Protein predicted: Swiss-Prot protein existence level 4. From Escherichia coli.
   4073..4224    +  CDS            rop (fragment): Rop protein, which maintains plasmids at low copy number; rop
   4260..4688    -  rep_origin     f1 ori (sequence partly withheld): f1 bacteriophage origin of replication; arrow indicates direction of (+) strand synthesis
   4697..4736    +  CDS            rop (fragment): Rop protein, which maintains plasmids at low copy number; rop
   4838..4978    +  misc_feature   bom: basis of mobility region from pBR322
   5164..5751    -  rep_origin     ori: high-copy-number ColE1/pMB1/pBR322/pUC origin of replication
   5925..6782    -  CDS            bla: BLAT_ECOLX - Experimental evidence at protein level: Swiss-Prot protein existence level 1. TEM-type are the most prevalent beta-lactamases in enterobacteria; they hydrolyze the beta-lactam bond in susceptible beta-lactam antibiotics, thus conferring resistance to penicillins and cephalosporins. TEM-3 and TEM-4 are capable of hydrolyzing cefotaxime and ceftazidime. TEM-5 is capable of hydrolyzing ceftazidime. TEM-6 is capable of hydrolyzing ceftazidime and aztreonam. TEM-8/CAZ-2, TEM- 16/CAZ-7 and TEM-24/CAZ-6 are markedly active against ceftazidime. IRT- 4 shows resistance to beta-lactamase in
   6783..6887    -  promoter       AmpR promoter: bla
>Addgene plasmid #91329 | pHH0103_MAP3K10-1/1 | addgene full sequence | sequence record 191806 | Addgene NGS Result
ATTATCATGACATTAACCTATAAAAATAGGCGTATCACGAGGCCCTTTCGTCTTCAAGAATTCCCGACAC
CATCGAATGGTGCAAAACCTTTCGCGGTATGGCATGATAGCGCCCGGAAGAGAGTCAATTCAGGGTGGTG
AATGTGAAACCAGTAACGTTATACGATGTCGCAGAGTATGCCGGTGTCTCTTATCAGACCGTTTCCCGCG
TGGTGAACCAGGCCAGCCACGTTTCTGCGAAAACGCGGGAAAAAGTGGAAGCGGCGATGGCGGAGCTGAA
TTACATTCCCAACCGCGTGGCACAACAACTGGCGGGCAAACAGTCGTTGCTGATTGGCGTTGCCACCTCC
AGTCTGGCCCTGCACGCGCCGTCGCAAATTGTCGCGGCGATTAAATCTCGCGCCGATCAACTGGGTGCCA
GCGTGGTGGTGTCGATGGTAGAACGAAGCGGCGTCGAAGCCTGTAAAGCGGCGGTGCACAATCTTCTCGC
GCAACGCGTCAGTGGGCTGATCATTAACTATCCGCTGGATGACCAGGATGCCATTGCTGTGGAAGCTGCC
TGCACTAATGTTCCGGCGTTATTTCTTGATGTCTCTGACCAGACACCCATCAACAGTATTATTTTCTCCC
ATGAAGACGGTACGCGACTGGGCGTGGAGCATCTGGTCGCATTGGGTCACCAGCAAATCGCGCTGTTAGC
GGGCCCATTAAGTTCTGTCTCGGCGCGTCTGCGTCTGGCTGGCTGGCATAAATATCTCACTCGCAATCAA
ATTCAGCCGATAGCGGAACGGGAAGGCGACTGGAGTGCCATGTCCGGTTTTCAACAAACCATGCAAATGC
TGAATGAGGGCATCGTTCCCACTGCGATGCTGGTTGCCAACGATCAGATGGCGCTGGGCGCAATGCGCGC
CATTACCGAGTCCGGGCTGCGCGTTGGTGCGGATATCTCGGTAGTGGGATACGACGATACCGAAGACAGC
TCATGTTATATCCCGCCGTTAACCACCATCAAACAGGATTTTCGCCTGCTGGGGCAAACCAGCGTGGACC
GCTTGCTGCAACTCTCTCAGGGCCAGGCGGTGAAGGGCAATCAGCTGTTGCCCGTCTCACTGGTGAAAAG
AAAAACCACCCTGGCGCCCAATACGCAAACCGCCTCTCCCCGCGCGTTGGCCGATTCATTAATGCAGCTG
GCACGACAGGTTTCCCGACTGGAAAGCGGGCAGTGAGCGCAACGCAATTAATGTAAGTTAGCTCACTCAT
TAGGCACAATTCTCATGTTTGACAGCTTATCATCGACTGCACGGTGCACCAATGCTTCTGGCGTCAGGCA
GCCATCGGAAGCTGTGGTATGGCTGTGCAGGTCGTAAATCACTGCATAATTCGTGTCGCTCAAGGCGCAC
TCCCGTTCTGGATAATGTTTTTTGCGCCGACATCATAACGGTTCTGGCAAATATTCTGAAATGAGCTGTT
GACAATTAATCATCGGCTCGTATAATGTGTGGAATTGTGAGCGGATAACAATTTCACACAGGAAACAGCC
AGTCCGTTTAGGTGTTTTCACGAGCACTTCACCAACAAGGACCATAGATTATGAAAATCGAAGAACACCA
TCACCATCACCATTCCAGCGGTAAGCTTATGTCCCCTATACTAGGTTATTGGAAAATTAAGGGCCTTGTG
CAACCCACTCGACTTCTTTTGGAATATCTTGAAGAAAAATATGAAGAGCATTTGTATGAGCGCGATGAAG
GTGATAAATGGCGAAACAAAAAGTTTGAATTGGGTTTGGAGTTTCCCAATCTTCCTTATTATATTGATGG
TGATGTTAAATTAACACAGTCTATGGCCATCATACGTTATATAGCTGACAAGCACAACATGTTGGGTGGT
TGTCCAAAAGAGCGTGCAGAGATTTCAATGCTTGAAGGAGCGGTTTTGGATATTAGATACGGTGTTTCGA
GAATTGCATATAGTAAAGACTTTGAAACTCTCAAAGTTGATTTTCTTAGCAAGCTACCTGAAATGCTGAA
AATGTTCGAAGATCGTTTATGTCATAAAACATATTTAAATGGTGATCATGTAACCCATCCTGACTTCATG
TTGTATGACGCTCTTGATGTTGTTTTATACATGGACCCAATGTGCCTGGATGCGTTCCCAAAATTAGTTT
GTTTTAAAAAACGTATTGAAGCTATCCCACAAATTGATAAGTACTTGAAATCCAGCAAGTATATAGCATG
GCCTTTGCAGGGCTGGCAAGCCACGTTTGGTGGTGGCGACCATCCTCCAAAATCGGATCTGGAAGTTCTG
TTCCAGGGGCCCCTGTCCAGCGGTCTGGTTCCGCGTGGTTCCGGTACCGCGGCCCAGCCGGCCATGGCCC
AGGGCGCGCTGCCAGTTTGGACCGCCGTTTTCGATTATGAAGCCGCCGGTGATGAAGAACTGACCCTGCG
TCGTGGTGATCGTGTTCAAGTTCTGTCCCAGGATCGTGCAGTTTCTGGTGATGAAGGATGGTGGACCGGT
CAATTACCATCTGGTCGTGTTGGTGTTTTTCCGTCCAACTATGTTGCACCAGGTGCAGCGGCCGCATA
[142 nt withheld, positions 2589-2730]
C
[98 nt withheld, positions 2732-2829]
AGTTTGTACTGGTGACGAAACTCAGTGTCTAGCTAGAGTGGC
[149 nt withheld, positions 2872-3020]
T
[41 nt withheld, positions 3022-3062]
T
[62 nt withheld, positions 3064-3125]
A
[35 nt withheld, positions 3127-3161]
CCTCCCTCAATCGGTTGAATGTCGCCCTTTTGTCTTTGGCGCTGGTAAACCATATGAA
[86 nt withheld, positions 3220-3305]
T
[54 nt withheld, positions 3307-3360]
CTAGCGCCGCCCTATACCTTGTCTGCCTCCCCGCGTTGCGTCGCGGTGCATGGAGCCGGGCCACCTCGAC
CTGAATGGAAGCCGGCGGCACCTCGCTAACGGATTCACCACTCCAAGAATTGGAGCCAATCAATTCTTGC
GGAGAACTGTGAATGCGCAAACCAACCCTTGGCAGAACATATCCATCGCGTCCGCCATCTCCAGCAGCCG
CACGCGGCGCATCTCGGGCAGCGTTGGGTCCTGGCCACGGGTGCGCATGATCGTGCTCCTGTCGTTGAGG
ACCCGGCTAGGCTGGCGGGGTTGCCTTACTGGTTAGCAGAATGAATCACCGATACGCGAGCGAACGTGAA
GCGACTGCTGCTGCAAAACGTCTGCGACCTGAGCAACAACATGAATGGTCTTCGGTTTCCGTGTTTCGTA
AAGTCTGGAAACGCGGAAGTCAGCGCCCTGCACCATTATGTTCCGGATCTGCATCGCAGGATGCTGCTGG
CTACCCTGTGGAACACCTACATCTGTATTAACGAAGCGCTGGCATTGACCCTGAGTGATTTTTCTCTGGT
CCCGCCGCATCCATACCGCCAGTTGTTTACCCTCACAACGTTCCAGTAACCGGGCATGTTCATCATCAGT
AACCCGTATCGTGAGCATCCTCTCTCGTTTCATCGGTATCATTACCCCCATGAACAGAAATCCCCCTTAC
ACGGAGGCATCAGTGACCAAACAGGAAAAAACCGCCCTTAACATGGCCCGCTTTATCAGAAGCCAGACAT
TAACGCTTCTGGAGAAACTCAACGAGCTGGACGCGGATGAACAGGCAGACATCTGTGAATCGCTTCACGA
CCACGCTGATGAGCTTTACCGCAGGATCCGCGAAATTGTAAGCGTTAATATTTTGTTAAAATTCGCGTTA
AATTTTTGTTAAATCAGCTCATTTTTTAACCAATAGGCCGAAATCGGCAAAATCCCTTATAAATCAAAAG
AATAGACCGAGATAGGGT
[37 nt withheld, positions 4359-4395]
AAAGAACGTGGACTCCAACGTCAAAGG
[49 nt withheld, positions 4423-4471]
T
[91 nt withheld, positions 4473-4563]
G
[124 nt withheld, positions 4565-4688]
CGCGGATCCTGCCTCGCGCGTTTCGGTGATGACGGTGAAAACCTCTGACACATGCAGCTCCCGGAGACGG
TCACAGCTTGTCTGTAAGCGGATGCCGGGAGCAGACAAGCCCGTCAGGGCGCGTCAGCGGGTGTTGGCGG
GTGTCGGGGCGCAGCCATGACCCAGTCACGTAGCGATAGCGGAGTGTATACTGGCTTAACTATGCGGCAT
CAGAGCAGATTGTACTGAGAGTGCACCATATGCGGTGTGAAATACCGCACAGATGCGTAAGGAGAAAATA
CCGCATCAGGCGCTCTTCCGCTTCCTCGCTCACTGACTCGCTGCGCTCGGTCGTTCGGCTGCGGCGAGCG
GTATCAGCTCACTCAAAGGCGGTAATACGGTTATCCACAGAATCAGGGGATAACGCAGGAAAGAACATGT
GAGCAAAAGGCCAGCAAAAGGCCAGGAACCGTAAAAAGGCCGCGTTGCTGGCGTTTTTCCATAGGCTCCG
CCCCCCTGACGAGCATCACAAAAATCGACGCTCAAGTCAGAGGTGGCGAAACCCGACAGGACTATAAAGA
TACCAGGGTTTCCCCCTGGAAGCTCCCTCGTGCGCTCTCCTGTTCCGACCCTGCCGCTTACCGGATACCT
GTCCGCCTTTCTCCCTTCGGGAAGCGTGGCGCTTTCTCATAGCTCACGCTGTAGGTATCTCAGTTCGGTG
TAGGTCGTTCGCTCCAAGCTGGGCTGTGTGCACGAACCCCCCGTTCAGCCCGACCGCTGCGCCTTATCCG
GTAACTATCGTCTTGAGTCCAACCCGGTAAGACACGACTTATCGCCACTGGCAGCAGCCACTGGTAACAG
GATTAGCAGAGCGAGGTATGTAGGCGGTGCTACAGAGTTCTTGAAGTGGTGGCCTAACTACGGCTACACT
AGAAGGACAGTATTTGGTATCTGCGCTCTGCTGAAGCCAGTTACCTTCGGAAAAAGAGTTGGTAGCTCTT
GATCCGGCAAACAAACCACCGCTGGTAGCGGTGGTTTTTTTGTTTGCAAGCAGCAGATTACGCGCAGAAA
AAAAGGATCTCAAGAAGATCCTTTGATCTTTTCTACGGGGTCTGACGCTCAGTGGAACGAAAACTCACGT
TAAGGGATTTTGGTCATGAGATTATCAAAAAGGATCTTCACCTAGATCCTTTTAAATTAAAAATGAAGTT
TTAAATCAATCTAAAGTATATATGAGTAAACTTGGTCTGACAGTTACCAATGCTTAATCAGTGAGGCACC
TATCTCAGCGATCTGTCTATTTCGTTCATCCATAGTTGCCTGACTCCCCGTCGTGTAGATAACTACGATA
CGGGAGGGCTTACCATCTGGCCCCAGTGCTGCAATGATACCGCGAGACCCACGCTCACCGGCTCCAGATT
TATCAGCAATAAACCAGCCAGCCGGAAGGGCCGAGCGCAGAAGTGGTCCTGCAACTTTATCCGCCTCCAT
CCAGTCTATTAATTGTTGCCGGGAAGCTAGAGTAAGTAGTTCGCCAGTTAATAGTTTGCGCAACGTTGTT
GCCATTGCTGCAGGCATCGTGGTGTCACGCTCGTCGTTTGGTATGGCTTCATTCAGCTCCGGTTCCCAAC
GATCAAGGCGAGTTACATGATCCCCCATATTGTGCAAAAAAGCGGTTAGCTCCTTCGGTCCTCCGATCGT
TGTCAGAAGTAAGTTGGCCGCAGTGTTATCACTCATGGTTATGGCAGCACTGCATAATTCTCTTACTGTC
ATGCCATCCGTAAGATGCTTTTCTGTGACTGGTGAGTACTCAACCAAGTCATTCTGAGAATAGTGTATGC
GGCGACCGAGTTGCTCTTGCCCGGCGTCAACACGGGATAATACCGCGCCACATAGCAGAACTTTAAAAGT
GCTCATCATTGGAAAACGTTCTTCGGGGCGAAAACTCTCAAGGATCTTACCGCTGTTGAGATCCAGTTCG
ATGTAACCCACTCGTGCACCCAACTGATCTTCAGCATCTTTTACTTTCACCAGCGTTTCTGGGTGAGCAA
AAACAGGAAGGCAAAATGCCGCAAAAAAGGGAATAAGGGCGACACGGAAATGTTGAATACTCATACTCTT
CCTTTTTCAATATTATTGAAGCATTTATCAGGGTTATTGTCTCATGAGCGGATACATATTTGAATGTATT
TAGAAAAATAAACAAATAGGGGTTCCGCGCACATTTCCCCGAAAAGTGCCACCTGACGTCTAAGAAACCA
TT
