>Addgene plasmid #91329 | pHH0103_MAP3K10-1/1 | depositor partial sequence | sequence record 175817 | insert sequence
GGTACCGAATTCGGATCCGCGCGCTGCCAGTTTGGACCGCCGTTTTCGATTATGAAGCCGCCGGTGATGA
AGAACTGACCCTGCGTCGTGGTGATCGTGTTCAAGTTCTGTCCCAGGATTGTGCAGTTTCTGGTGATGAA
GGATGGTGGACCGGTCAATTACCATCTGGTCGTGTTGGTGTTTTTCCGTCCAACTATGTTGCACCAGGTG
CAGCGGCCGCTAGCTAAGTCGACGAGCTC
